>Addgene plasmid #188316 | pTXTL-T7max-HisGFPHiBiT | addgene full sequence | sequence record 374557 | Addgene NGS Result
TAAGATCCTTGAGAGTTTTCGCCCCGAAGAACGTTTTCCAATGATGAGCACTTTTAAAGTTCTGCTATGT
GGCGCGGTATTATCCCGTATTGACGCCGGGCAAGAGCAACTCGGTCGCCGCATACACTATTCTCAGAATG
ACTTGGTTGAGTACTCACCAGTCACAGAAAAGCATCTTACGGATGGCATGACAGTAAGAGAATTATGCAG
TGCTGCCATAACCATGAGTGATAACACTGCGGCCAACTTACTTCTGACAACGATCGGAGGACCGAAGGAG
CTAACCGCTTTTTTGCACAACATGGGGGATCATGTAACTCGCCTTGATCGTTGGGAACCGGAGCTGAATG
AAGCCATACCAAACGACGAGCGTGACACCACGATGCCTGTAGCAATGGCAACAACGTTGCGCAAACTATT
AACTGGCGAACTACTTACTCTAGCTTCCCGGCAACAATTAATAGACTGGATGGAGGCGGATAAAGTTGCA
GGACCACTTCTGCGCTCGGCCCTTCCGGCTGGCTGGTTTATTGCTGATAAATCTGGAGCCGGTGAGCGTG
GGTCGCGCGGTATCATTGCAGCACTGGGGCCAGATGGTAAGCCCTCCCGTATCGTAGTTATCTACACGAC
GGGGAGTCAGGCAACTATGGATGAACGAAATAGACAGATCGCTGAGATAGGTGCCTCACTGATTAAGCAT
TGGTAACTGTCAGACCAAGTTTACTCATATATACTTTAGATTGATTTAAAACTTCATTTTTAATTTAAAA
GGATCTAGGTGAAGATCCTTTTTGATAATCTCATGACCAAAATCCCTTAACGTGAGTTTTCGTTCCACTG
AGCGTCAGACCCCGTAGAAAAGATCAAAGGATCTTCTTGAGATCCTTTTTTTCTGCGCGTAATCTGCTGC
TTGCAAACAAAAAAACCACCGCTACCAGCGGTGGTTTGTTTGCCGGATCAAGAGCTACCAACTCTTTTTC
CGAAGGTAACTGGCTTCAGCAGAGCGCAGATACCAAATACTGTTCTTCTAGTGTAGCCGTAGTTAGGCCA
CCACTTCAAGAACTCTGTAGCACCGCCTACATACCTCGCTCTGCTAATCCTGTTACCAGTGGCTGCTGCC
AGTGGCGATAAGTCGTGTCTTACCGGGTTGGACTCAAGACGATAGTTACCGGATAAGGCGCAGCGGTCGG
GCTGAACGGGGGGTTCGTGCACACAGCCCAGCTTGGAGCGAACGACCTACACCGAACTGAGATACCTACA
GCGTGAGCTATGAGAAAGCGCCACGCTTCCCGAAGGGAGAAAGGCGGACAGGTATCCGGTAAGCGGCAGG
GTCGGAACAGGAGAGCGCACGAGGGAGCTTCCAGGGGGAAACGCCTGGTATCTTTATAGTCCTGTCGGGT
TTCGCCACCTCTGACTTGAGCGTCGATTTTTGTGATGCTCGTCAGGGGGGCGGAGCCTATGGAAAAACGC
CAGCAACGCGGCCTTTTTACGGTTCCTGGCCTTTTGCTGGCCTTTTGCTCACATGGCTCGACAGATCTAA
TTCTAATACGACTCACTATAGGGAAATAATTTTGTTTAACTTTAAGAAGGAGATATACCGGTATGATGGG
CCATCACCATCATCACCATCACCACGGAGGTGGCACTAGTATGGAGCTTTTCACTGGCGTTGTTCCCATC
CTGGTCGAGCTGGACGGCGACGTAAACGGCCACAAGTTCAGCGTGTCCGGCGAGGGCGAGGGCGATGCCA
CCTACGGCAAGCTGACCCTGAAGTTCATCTGCACCACCGGCAAGCTGCCCGTGCCCTGGCCCACCCTCGT
GACCACCCTGACCTACGGCGTGCAGTGCTTCAGCCGCTACCCCGACCACATGAAGCAGCACGACTTCTTC
AAGTCCGCCATGCCCGAAGGCTACGTCCAGGAGCGCACCATCTTCTTCAAGGACGACGGCAACTACAAGA
CCCGCGCCGAGGTGAAGTTCGAGGGCGACACCCTGGTGAACCGCATCGAGCTGAAGGGCATCGACTTCAA
GGAGGACGGCAACATCCTGGGGCACAAGCTGGAGTACAACTACAACAGCCACAACGTCTATATCATGGCC
GACAAGCAGAAGAACGGCATCAAGGTGAACTTCAAGATCCGCCACAACATCGAGGACGGCAGCGTGCAGC
TCGCCGACCACTACCAGCAGAACACCCCCATCGGCGACGGCCCCGTGCTGCTGCCCGACAACCACTACCT
GAGCACCCAGTCCGCCCTGAGCAAAGACCCCAACGAGAAGCGCGATCACATGGTCCTGCTGGAGTTCGTG
ACCGCCGCCGGGATCGGAGGTGGTGGATCGGGCGGAGGGGGATCAATGGTGAGCGGCTGGCGGCTGTTCA
AGAAGATTAGCTAACTCGAGCAAAGCCCGTCGAGCAAAGCCCGCCGAAAGGCGGGCTTTTCTGTACAACA
ACAATTGCATTCATTTTATGTTTCAGGTTCAGGGGGAGATGTGGGAGGTTTTTTAAAGCAAGTAAAACCT
CTACAAATGTGGTAAAATCGATAAGGATCCGGGCTGGCGTAATAGCGAAGAGGCCCGCACCGATCGCCCT
TCCCAACAGTTGCGCAGCCTGAATGGCGAATGG
[124 nt withheld, positions 2624-2747]
C
[91 nt withheld, positions 2749-2839]
A
[49 nt withheld, positions 2841-2889]
CCTTTGACGTTGGAGTCCACGTTCTTT
[37 nt withheld, positions 2917-2953]
ACCCTATCTCGGTCTATTCTTTTGATTTATAAGGGATTTTGCCGATTTCGGCCTATTGGTTAAAAAATGA
GCTGATTTAACAAAAATTTAACGCGAATTTTAACAAAATATTAACGCTTACAATTTCCTGATGCGGTATT
TTCTCCTTACGCATCTGTGCGGTATTTCACACCGCATATGGTGCACTCTCAGTACAATCTGCTCTGATGC
CGCATAGTTAAGCCAGCCCCGACACCCGCCAACACCCGCTGACGCGCCCTGACGGGCTTGTCTGCTCCCG
GCATCCGCTTACAGACAAGCTGTGACCGTCTCCGGGAGCTGCATGTGTCAGAGGTTTTCACCGTCATCAC
CGAAACGCGCGAGACGAAAGGGCCTCGTGATACGCCTATTTTTATAGGTTAATGTCATGATAATAATGGT
TTCTTAGACGTCAGGTGGCACTTTTCGGGGAAATGTGCGCGGAACCCCTATTTGTTTATTTTTCTAAATA
CATTCAAATATGTATCCGCTCATGAGACAATAACCCTGATAAATGCTTCAATAATATTGAAAAAGGAAGA
GTATGAGTATTCAACATTTCCGTGTCGCCCTTATTCCCTTTTTTGCGGCATTTTGCCTTCCTGTTTTTGC
TCACCCAGAAACGCTGGTGAAAGTAAAAGATGCTGAAGATCAGTTGGGTGCACGAGTGGGTTACATCGAA
CTGGATCTCAACAGCGG
Features (pLannotate 1.2.2; 11 found; start..end, strand, type, name):
    877..1465    +  rep_origin     ori: high-copy-number ColE1/pMB1/pBR322/pUC origin of replication
   1544..1562    +  promoter       T7 promoter: promoter for bacteriophage T7 RNA polymerase
   1571..1593    +  RBS            RBS: efficient ribosome binding site from bacteriophage T7 gene 10 (Olins and Rangwala, 1989)
   1654..2325    +  CDS            (3-F)Tyr-EGFP: (3-F)Tyr-EGFP is a basic (constitutively fluorescent) green fluorescent protein published in 2004, derived from Aequorea victoria.
   2466..2534    -  CDS            large T antigen (fragment): large T antigen from SV40 (simian virus 40)
   2553..2620    +  CDS            lacZα (fragment): LacZα fragment of β-galactosidase; lacZ fragment
   2624..3052    +  rep_origin     f1 ori (sequence partly withheld): f1 bacteriophage origin of replication; arrow indicates direction of (+) strand synthesis
   3080..3179    -  misc_feature   bom (fragment): basis of mobility region from pBR322
   3281..3316    -  CDS            rop (fragment): Rop protein, which maintains plasmids at low copy number; rop
   3411..3515    +  promoter       AmpR promoter: bla
   3516..706     +  CDS            AmpR (across the origin): β-lactamase; bla; confers resistance to ampicillin, carbenicillin, and related antibiotics
