[The description below was written by a language model from this plasmid's Addgene catalogue record and pLannotate feature annotations shown in this document.]
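Description:
pTXTL-T7max-HisGFPHiBiT is a small (about 3.7 kb) bacterial expression plasmid designed as a template for cell-free transcription–translation (TXTL) reactions. It is built on the pCI-T7Max-UTR1-NTerminus8xHis-T500 backbone and is propagated in E. coli as a high-copy plasmid through a ColE1/pUC-type origin, with selection by ampicillin via a β-lactamase gene under its own promoter. An f1 phage origin is also annotated. Short fragments matching SV40 large T antigen, lacZα, bom and rop appear to be backbone remnants rather than functional elements.

The payload is a synthetic 741 bp fusion of GFP to the HiBiT peptide, carrying an N-terminal 8x His tag. Transcription is driven by T7Max, a T7 RNA polymerase promoter variant; the automated annotation marks a T7 promoter followed by the efficient ribosome binding site from phage T7 gene 10. The backbone name indicates a UTR1 leader and a T500 terminator, although neither is annotated as such in the feature table. The annotation software labels the fluorescent protein by its closest match to an EGFP variant, and the record notes that the eGFP portion derives from another laboratory's plasmid. HiBiT itself is not annotated.

HiBiT is a short peptide that complements the LgBiT fragment of split NanoLuc luciferase to give luminescence, so the product can be followed both by green fluorescence and by a luciferase-type readout, while the His tag allows affinity purification or detection. The stated purpose is expression of GFP-HiBiT from the T7 promoter in TXTL, in work on expanding luciferase reporter systems for cell-free protein expression.
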