Addgene plasmid #188316: pTXTL-T7max-HisGFPHiBiT
Purpose: Expression of GFP-HiBiT via T7 promoter in TXTL
Depositing lab: Kate Adamala. Depositing organization: University of Minnesota. Publication: Expanding luciferase reporter systems for cell-free protein expression. Sato W, Rasmussen M, Deich C, Engelhart AE, Adamala KP. Sci Rep. 2022 Jul 7;12(1):11489. doi: 10.1038/s41598-022-15624-6. PubMed 35798760.
Backbone
  Vector backbone: pCI-T7Max-UTR1-NTerminus8xHis-T500
  Backbone manufacturer: Adamala Lab
  Backbone size w/o insert (bp): 2926
  Vector type: Bacterial Expression, Luciferase, Synthetic Biology
Growth in bacteria
  Bacterial resistance: Ampicillin, 100 μg/mL
  Growth temperature: 37°C
  Growth strain: NEB5alpha
  Copy number: High Copy
Gene/Insert
  Gene/Insert name: GFP-HiBiT fusion
  Species: Synthetic
  Insert size (bp): 741
  Promoter: T7Max
  Tag / fusion protein: 8x His-tag (N terminal on insert)
  Cloning method: Unknown
  Sequencing primers: 5′ ACAACCACTACCTGAGCAC
Resource information
  A portion of this plasmid was derived from a plasmid made by: Vincent Noireaux Lab for eGFP
Terms and licenses: Academic/Nonprofit Terms; Industry Terms: Not Available to Industry
How to cite: pTXTL-T7max-HisGFPHiBiT was a gift from Kate Adamala (Addgene plasmid # 188316 ; http://n2t.net/addgene:188316 ; RRID:Addgene_188316)
