>Addgene plasmid #188316 | pTXTL-T7max-HisGFPHiBiT | depositor partial sequence | sequence record 365549 | eGFP gene
ATGGAGCTTTTCACTGGCGTTGTTCCCATCCTGGTCGAGCTGGACGGCGACGTAAACGGCCACAAGTTCA
GCGTGTCCGGCGAGGGCGAGGGCGATGCCACCTACGGCAAGCTGACCCTGAAGTTCATCTGCACCACCGG
CAAGCTGCCCGTGCCCTGGCCCACCCTCGTGACCACCCTGACCTACGGCGTGCAGTGCTTCAGCCGCTAC
CCCGACCACATGAAGCAGCACGACTTCTTCAAGTCCGCCATGCCCGAAGGCTACGTCCAGGAGCGCACCA
TCTTCTTCAAGGACGACGGCAACTACAAGACCCGCGCCGAGGTGAAGTTCGAGGGCGACACCCTGGTGAA
CCGCATCGAGCTGAAGGGCATCGACTTCAAGGAGGACGGCAACATCCTGGGGCACAAGCTGGAGTACAAC
TACAACAGCCACAACGTCTATATCATGGCCGACAAGCAGAAGAACGGCATCAAGGTGAACTTCAAGATCC
GCCACAACATCGAGGACGGCAGCGTGCAGCTCGCCGACCACTACCAGCAGAACACCCCCATCGGCGACGG
CCCCGTGCTGCTGCCCGACAACCACTACCTGAGCACCCAGTCCGCCCTGAGCAAAGACCCCAACGAGAAG
CGCGATCACATGGTCCTGCTGGAGTTCGTGACCGCCGCCGGGATC
