>Addgene plasmid #188316 | pTXTL-T7max-HisGFPHiBiT | depositor partial sequence | sequence record 365550 | HiBiT
ATGGTGAGCGGCTGGCGGCTGTTCAAGAAGATTAGC
