>Addgene plasmid #188316 | pTXTL-T7max-HisGFPHiBiT | depositor partial sequence | sequence record 365586 | pTXTL-T7max-HisGFPHiBiT sequence 1160 bps
NNNNNNNANNCNNACGNNANCGCGANCACATGGTCCTGCTGGAGTTCGTGACCGCCGCCGGGATCGGAGG
TGGTGGATCGGGCGGAGGGGGATCAATGGTGAGCGGCTGGCGGCTGTTCAAGAAGATTAGCTAACTCGAG
CAAAGCCCGTCGAGCAAAGCCCGCCGAAAGGCGGGCTTTTCTGTACAACAACAATTGCATTCATTTTATG
TTTCAGGTTCAGGGGGAGATGTGGGAGGTTTTTTAAAGCAAGTAAAACCTCTACAAATGTGGTAAAATCG
ATAAGGATCCGGGCTGGCGTAATAGCGAAGAGGCCCGCACCGATCGCCCTTCCCAACAGTTGCGCAGCCT
GAATGGCGAATGG
[124 nt withheld, positions 364-487]
C
[91 nt withheld, positions 489-579]
A
[49 nt withheld, positions 581-629]
CCTTTGACGTTGGAGTCCACGTTCTTT
[37 nt withheld, positions 657-693]
ACCCTATCTCGGTCTATTCTTTTGATTTATAAGGGATTTTGCCGATTTCGGCCTATTGGTTAAAAAATGA
GCTGATTTAACAAAAATTTAACGCGAATTTTAACAAAATATTAACGCTTACAATTTCCTGATGCGGTATT
TTCTCCTTACGCATCTGTGCGGTATTTCACACCGCATATGGTGCACTCTCAGTACAATCTGCTCTGATGC
CGCATAGTTAAGCCAGCCCCGACACCCGCCAACACCCGCTGACGCGCCCTGACGGGCTTGTCTGCTCCCG
GCATCCGNNTACAGACAANCTGTGACCGNNCTCCGGGNNCTGCATGNNTCAGNNNNTTTTCACCGNNCAT
CANCNGAAAACGCNNNNANACNNAAANNNNNNCNNNGNNNACNNNNNNTTTTNNNNNNTNANNGTCATNG
ANNNNANTNNNNNNNNANNNNGTNNNNNNNNNCNNNNCGGGGAANNN
